>Addgene plasmid #215148 | pTRIPZ-FFSS-Cyclin D1 | addgene full sequence | sequence record 429324 | Addgene NGS Result
TGGAAGGGCTAATTCACTCCCAAAGAAGACAAGATATCCTTGATCTGTGGATCTACCACACACAAGGCTA
CTTCCCTGATTAGCAGAACTACACACCAGGGCCAGGGGTCAGATATCCACTGACCTTTGGATGGTGCTAC
AAGCTAGTACCAGTTGAGCCAGATAAGGTAGAAGAGGCCAATAAAGGAGAGAACACCAGCTTGTTACACC
CTGTGAGCCTGCATGGGATGGATGACCCGGAGAGAGAAGTGTTAGAGTGGAGGTTTGACAGCCGCCTAGC
ATTTCATCACGTGGCCCGAGAGCTGCATCCGGAGTACTTCAAGAACTGCTGATATCGAGCTTGCTACAAG
GGACTTTCCGCTGGGGACTTTCCAGGGAGGCGTGGCCTGGGCGGGACTGGGGAGTGGCGAGCCCTCAGAT
CCTGCATATAAGCAGCTGCTTTTTGCCTGTACTGGGTCTCTCTGGTTAGACCAGATCTGAGCCTGGGAGC
TCTCTGGCTAACTAGGGAACCCACTGCTTAAGCCTCAATAAAGCTTGCCTTGAGTGCTTCAAGTAGTGTG
TGCCCGTCTGTTGTGTGACTCTGGTAACTAGAGATCCCTCAGACCCTTTTAGTCAGTGTGGAAAATCTCT
AGCAGTGGCGCCCGAACAGGGACTTGAAAGCGAAAGGGAAACCAGAGGAGCTCTCTCGACGCAGGACTCG
GCTTGCTGAAGCGCGCACGGCAAGAGGCGAGGGGCGGCGACTGGTGAGTACGCCAAAAATTTTGACTAGC
GGAGGCTAGAAGGAGAGAGATGGGTGCGAGAGCGTCAGTATTAAGCGGGGGAGAATTAGATCGCGATGGG
AAAAAATTCGGTTAAGGCCAGGGGGAAAGAAAAAATATAAATTAAAACATATAGTATGGGCAAGCAGGGA
GCTAGAACGATTCGCAGTTAATCCTGGCCTGTTAGAAACATCAGAAGGCTGTAGACAAATACTGGGACAG
CTACAACCATCCCTTCAGACAGGATCAGAAGAACTTAGATCATTATATAATACAGTAGCAACCCTCTATT
GTGTGCATCAAAGGATAGAGATAAAAGACACCAAGGAAGCTTTAGACAAGATAGAGGAAGAGCAAAACAA
AAGTAAGACCACCGCACAGCAAGCGGCCGGCCGCTGATCTTCAGACCTGGAGGAGGAGATATGAGGGACA
ATTGGAGAAGTGAATTATATAAATATAAAGTAGTAAAAATTGAACCATTAGGAGTAGCACCCACCAAGGC
AAAGAGAAGAGTGGTGCAGAGAGAAAAAAGAGCAGTGGGAATAGGAGCTTTGTTCCTTGGGTTCTTGGGA
GCAGCAGGAAGCACTATGGGCGCAGCGTCAATGACGCTGACGGTACAGGCCAGACAATTATTGTCTGGTA
TAGTGCAGCAGCAGAACAATTTGCTGAGGGCTATTGAGGCGCAACAGCATCTGTTGCAACTCACAGTCTG
GGGCATCAAGCAGCTCCAGGCAAGAATCCTGGCTGTGGAAAGATACCTAAAGGATCAACAGCTCCTGGGG
ATTTGGGGTTGCTCTGGAAAACTCATTTGCACCACTGCTGTGCCTTGGAATGCTAGTTGGAGTAATAAAT
CTCTGGAACAGATTTGGAATCACACGACCTGGATGGAGTGGGACAGAGAAATTAACAATTACACAAGCTT
AATACACTCCTTAATTGAAGAATCGCAAAACCAGCAAGAAAAGAATGAACAAGAATTATTGGAATTAGAT
AAATGGGCAAGTTTGTGGAATTGGTTTAACATAACAAATTGGCTGTGGTATATAAAATTATTCATAATGA
TAGTAGGAGGCTTGGTAGGTTTAAGAATAGTTTTTGCTGTACTTTCTATAGTGAATAGAGTTAGGCAGGG
ATATTCACCATTATCGTTTCAGACCCACCTCCCAACCCCGAGGGGACCCGACAGGCCCGAAGGAATAGAA
GAAGAAGGTGGAGAGAGAGACAGAGACAGATCCATTCGATTAGTGAACGGATCGGCACTGCGTGCGCCAA
TTCTGCAGACAAATGGCAGTATTCATCCACAATTTTAAAAGAAAAGGGGGGATTGGGGGGTACAGTGCAG
GGGAAAGAATAGTAGACATAATAGCAACAGACATACAAACTAAAGAATTACAAAAACAAATTACAAAAAT
TCAAAATTTTCGGGTTTATTACAGGGACAGCAGAGATCCAGTTTGGTTAGTACCGGGCCCGCTCTAGTCC
GGAATCAGTCCTGCTCCTCGGCCACGAAGTGCACGCAGTTGCCGGCCGGGTCGCGCAGGGCGAACTCCCG
CCCCCACGGCTGCTCGCCGATCTCGGTCATGGCCGGCCCGGAGGCGTCCCGGAAGTTCGTGGACACGACC
TCCGACCACTCGGCGTACAGCTCGTCCAGGCCGCGCACCCACACCCAGGCCAGGGTGTTGTCCGGCACCA
CCTGGTCCTGGACCGCGCTGATGAACAGGGTCACGTCGTCCCGGACCACACCGGCGAAGTCGTCCTCCAC
GAAGTCCCGGGAGAACCCGAGCCGGTCGGTCCAGAACTCGACCGCTCCGGCGACGTCGCGCGCGGTGAGC
ACCGGAACGGCACTGGTCAACTTGGCCATGGTGGCCCTCCTATAGTGAGTCGTATTATACTATGCCGATA
TACTATGCCGATGATTAATTGTCAACACGTGCTGCAGGTCCGAGGTTCTAGACGAGTTTACTCCCTATCA
GTGATAGAGAACGATGTCGAGTTTACTCCCTATCAGTGATAGAGAACGTATGTCGAGTTTACTCCCTATC
AGTGATAGAGAACGTATGTCGAGTTTACTCCCTATCAGTGATAGAGAACGTATGTCGAGTTTATCCCTAT
CAGTGATAGAGAACGTATGTCGAGTTTACTCCCTATCAGTGATAGAGAACGTATGTCGAGGTAGGCGTGT
ACGGTGGGAGGCCTATATAAGCAGAGCTCGTTTAGTGAACCGTCAGATCGCACCGGTATGGACTACAAGG
ACGACGATGACAAGGTACCAGGATCTGGGGATTATAAAGATGATGATGATAAAGGGTCGGCCGCCAGCTG
GAGCCACCCTCAGTTCGAGAAGGGAGGAGGAAGCGGCGGAGGCAGCGGAGGAGGAAGCTGGAGCCACCCG
CAGTTCGAGAAAGGAGCTGGATCCAGCAGCGAACACCAGCTCCTGTGCTGCGAAGTGGAAACCATCCGCC
GCGCGTACCCCGATGCCAACCTCCTCAACGACCGGGTGCTGCGGGCCATGCTGAAGGCGGAGGAGACCTG
CGCGCCCTCGGTGTCCTACTTCAAATGTGTGCAGAAGGAGGTCCTGCCGTCCATGCGGAAGATCGTCGCC
ACCTGGATGCTGGAGGTCTGCGAGGAACAGAAGTGCGAGGAGGAGGTCTTCCCGCTGGCCATGAACTACC
TGGACCGCTTCCTGTCGCTGGAGCCCGTGAAAAAGAGCCGCCTGCAGCTGCTGGGGGCCACTTGCATGTT
CGTGGCCTCTAAGATGAAGGAGACCATCCCCCTGACGGCCGAGAAGCTGTGCATCTACACCGACAACTCC
ATCCGGCCCGAGGAGCTGCTGCAAATGGAGCTGCTCCTGGTGAACAAGCTCAAGTGGAACCTGGCCGCAA
TGACCCCGCACGATTTCATTGAACACTTCCTCTCCAAAATGCCAGAGGCGGAGGAGAACAAACAGATCAT
CCGCAAACACGCGCAGACCTTCGTTGCCCTCTGTGCCACAGATGTGAAGTTCATTTCCAATCCGCCCTCC
ATGGTGGCAGCGGGGAGCGTGGTGGCCGCAGTGCAAGGCCTGAACCTGAGGAGCCCCAACAACTTCCTGT
CCTACTACCGCCTCACACGCTTCCTCTCCAGAGTGATCAAGTGTGACCCAGACTGCCTCCGGGCCTGCCA
GGAGCAGATCGAAGCCCTGCTGGAGTCAAGCCTGCGCCAGGCCCAGCAGAACATGGACCCCAAGGCCGCC
GAGGAGGAGGAAGAGGAGGAGGAGGAGGTGGACCTGGCTTGCACACCCACCGACGTGCGGGACGTGGACA
TCTGACTCGAGAAGGTATATTGCTGTTGACAGTGAGCGATCTCGCTTGGGCGAGAGTAAGTAGTGAAGCC
ACAGATGTACTTACTCTCGCCCAAGCGAGAGTGCCTACTGCCTCGGAATTCAAGGGGCTACTTTAGGAGC
AATTATCTTGTTTACTAAAACTGAATACCTTGCTATCTCTTTGATACATTTTTACAAAGCTGAATTAAAA
TGGTATAAATTAAATCACTTTTTTCAATTGGAAGACTAATGCGGCCGGCCATTACTCCGTCTCGTGTCTT
GTTGCATATGTCTGCTGGTTTGTTTGATGTTGTTTGCGGGCGGGCCCTATAGTGAGTCGTATTACCTAGG
ACGCGTGGCCTCCGCGCCGGGTTTTGGCGCCTCCCGCGGGCGCCCCCCTCCTCACGGCGAGCGCTGCCAC
GTCAGACGAAGGGCGCAGCGAGCGTCCTGATCCTTCCGCCCGGACGCTCAGGACAGCGGCCCGCTGCTCA
TAAGACTCGGCCTTAGAACCCCAGTATCAGCAGAAGGACATTTTAGGACGGGACTTGGGTGACTCTAGGG
CACTGGTTTTCTTTCCAGAGAGCGGAACAGGCGAGGAAAAGTAGTCCCTTCTCGGCGATTCTGCGGAGGG
ATCTCCGTGGGGCGGTGAACGCCGATGATTATATAAGGACGCGCCGGGTGTGGCACAGCTAGTTCCGTCG
CAGCCGGGATTTGGGTCGCGGTTCTTGTTTGTGGATCGCTGTGATCGTCACTTGGTGAGTAGCGGGCTGC
TGGGCTGGCCGGGGCTTTCGTGGCCGCCGGGCCGCTCGGTGGGACGGAAGCGTGTGGAGAGACCGCCAAG
GGCTGTAGTCTGGGTCCGCGAGCAAGGTTGCCCTGAACTGGGGGTTGGGGGGAGCGCAGCAAAATGGCGG
CTGTTCCCGAGTCTTGAATGGAAGACGCTTGTGAGGCGGGCTGTGAGGTCGTTGAAACAAGGTGGGGGGC
ATGGTGGGCGGCAAGAACCCAAGGTCTTGAGGCCTTCGCTAATGCGGGAAAGCTCTTATTCGGGTGAGAT
GGGCTGGGGCACCATCTGGGGACCCTGACGTGAAGTTTGTCACTGACTGGAGAACTCGGTTTGTCGTCTG
TTGCGGGGGCGGCAGTTATGGCGGTGCCGTTGGGCAGTGCACCCGTACCTTTGGGAGCGCGCGCCCTCGT
CGTGTCGTGACGTCACCCGTTCTGTTGGCTTATAATGCAGGGTGGGGCCACCTGCCGGTAGGTGTGCGGT
AGGCTTTTCTCCGTCGCAGGACGCAGGGTTCGGGCCTAGGGTAGGCTCTCCTGAATCGACAGGCGCCGGA
CCTCTGGTGAGGGGAGGGATAAGTGAGGCGTCAGTTTCTTTGGTCGGTTTTATGTACCTATCTTCTTAAG
TAGCTGAAGCTCCGGTTTTGAACTATGCGCTCGGGGTTGGCGAGTGTGTTTTGTGAAGTTTTTTAGGCAC
CTTTTGAAATGTAATCATTTGGGTCAATATGTAATTTTCAGTGTTAGACTAGTAAATTGTCCGCTAAATT
CTGGCCGTTTTTGGCTTTTTTGTTAGACGCTAGCGGATCCATAACTTCGTATAGTATACATTATACGAAG
TTATGCCACCATGTCTAGGCTGGACAAGAGCAAAGTCATAAACGGAGCTCTGGAATTACTCAATGGTGTC
GGTATCGAAGGCCTGACGACAAGGAAACTCGCTCAAAAGCTGGGAGTTGAGCAGCCTACCCTGTACTGGC
ACGTGAAGAACAAGCGGGCCCTGCTCGATGCCCTGCCAATCGAGATGCTGGACAGGCATCATACCCACTT
CTGCCCCCTGGAAGGCGAGTCATGGCAAGACTTTCTGCGGAACAACGCCAAGTCATACCGCTGTGCTCTC
CTCTCACATCGCGACGGGGCTAAAGTGCATCTCGGCACCCGCCCAACAGAGAAACAGTACGAAACCCTGG
AAAATCAGCTCGCGTTCCTGTGTCAGCAAGGCTTCTCCCTGGAGAACGCACTGTACGCTCTGTCCGCCGT
GGGCCACTTTACACTGGGCTGCGTATTGGAGGAACAGGAGCATCAAGTAGCAAAAGAGGAAAGAGAGACA
CCTACCACCGATTCTATGCCCCCACTTCTGAGACAAGCAATTGAGCTGTTCGACCGGCAGGGAGCCGAAC
CTGCCTTCCTTTTCGGCCTGGAACTAATCATATGTGGCCTGGAGAAACAGCTAAAGTGCGAAAGCGGCGG
GCCGACCGACGCCCTTGACGATTTTGACTTAGACATGCTCCCAGCCGATGCCCTTGACGATTTTGACCTT
GACATGCTCCCCGGGTAAATAACTTCGTATAGTATACATTATACGAAGTTATGGATCCGCGGCCGCAAAT
TCCGCCCCTCTCCCTCCCCCCCCCCTAACGTTACTGGCCGAAGCCGCTTGGAATAAGGCCGGTGTGCGTT
TGTCTATATGTTATTTTCCACCATATTGCCGTCTTTTGGCAATGTGAGGGCCCGGAAACCTGGCCCTGTC
TTCTTGACGAGCATTCCTAGGGGTCTTTCCCCTCTCGCCAAAGGAATGCAAGGTCTGTTGAATGTCGTGA
AGGAAGCAGTTCCTCTGGAAGCTTCTTGAAGACAAACAACGTCTGTAGCGACCCTTTGCAGGCAGCGGAA
CCCCCCACCTGGCGACAGGTGCCTCTGCGGCCAAAAGCCACGTGTATAAGATACACCTGCAAAGGCGGCA
CAACCCCAGTGCCACGTTGTGAGTTGGATAGTTGTGGAAAGAGTCAAATGGCTCTCCTCAAGCGTATTCA
ACAAGGGGCTGAAGGATGCCCAGAAGGTACCCCATTGTATGGGATCTGATCTGGGGCCTCGGTGCACATG
CTTTACATGTGTTTAGTCGAGGTTAAAAAAACGTCTAGGCCCCCCGAACCACGGGGACGTGGTTTTCCTT
TGAAAAACACGATAATACCATGGCCACCGAGTACAAGCCCACGGTGCGCCTCGCCACCCGCGACGACGTC
CCCCGGGCCGTACGCACCCTCGCCGCCGCGTTCGCCGACTACCCCGCCACGCGCCACACCGTCGACCCGG
ACCGCCACATCGAGCGGGTCACCGAGCTGCAAGAACTCTTCCTCACGCGCGTCGGGCTCGACATCGGCAA
GGTGTGGGTCGCGGACGACGGCGCCGCGGTGGCGGTCTGGACCACGCCGGAGAGCGTCGAAGCGGGGGCG
GTGTTCGCCGAGATCGGCTCGCGCATGGCCGAGTTGAGCGGTTCCCGGCTGGCCGCGCAGCAACAGATGG
AAGGCCTCCTGGCGCCGCACCGGCCCAAGGAGCCCGCGTGGTTCCTGGCCACCGTCGGCGTCTCGCCCGA
CCACCAGGGCAAGGGTCTGGGCAGCGCCGTCGTGCTCCCCGGAGTGGAGGCGGCCGAGCGCGCTGGGGTG
CCCGCCTTCCTGGAGACCTCCGCGCCCCGCAACCTCCCCTTCTACGAGCGGCTCGGCTTCACCGTCACCG
CCGACGTCGAGGTGCCCGAAGGACCGCGCACCTGGTGCATGACCCGCAAGCCCGGTGCCTGAGTTCGCGT
CTGGAACAATCAACCTCTGGATTACAAAATTTGTGAAAGATTGACTGGTATTCTTAACTATGTTGCTCCT
TTTACGCTATGTGGATACGCTGCTTTAATGCCTTTGTATCATGCTATTGCTTCCCGTATGGCTTTCATTT
TCTCCTCCTTGTATAAATCCTGGTTGCTGTCTCTTTATGAGGAGTTGTGGCCCGTTGTCAGGCAACGTGG
CGTGGTGTGCACTGTGTTTGCTGACGCAACCCCCACTGGTTGGGGCATTGCCACCACCTGTCAGCTCCTT
TCCGGGACTTTCGCTTTCCCCCTCCCTATTGCCACGGCGGAACTCATCGCCGCCTGCCTTGCCCGCTGCT
GGACAGGGGCTCGGCTGTTGGGCACTGACAATTCCGTGGTGTTGTCGGGGAAGCTGACGTCCTTTCCATG
GCTGCTCGCCTGTGTTGCCACCTGGATTCTGCGCGGGACGTCCTTCTGCTACGTCCCTTCGGCCCTCAAT
CCAGCGGACCTTCCTTCCCGCGGCCTGCTGCCGGCTCTGCGGCCTCTTCCGCGTCTTCGCCTTCGCCCTC
AGACGAGTCGGATCTCCCTTTGGGCCGCCTCCCCGCCTGGAATTAATTCTGCAGTCGAGACCTAGAAAAA
CATGGAGCAATCACAAGTAGCAATACAGCAGCTACCAATGCTGATTGTGCCTGGCTAGAAGCACAAGAGG
AGGAGGAGGTGGGTTTTCCAGTCACACCTCAGGTACCTTTAAGACCAATGACTTACAAGGCAGCTGTAGA
TCTTAGCCACTTTTTAAAAGAAAAGAGGGGACTGGAAGGGCTAATTCACTCCCAACGAAGACAAGATCTG
CTTTTTGCTTGTACTGGGTCTCTCTGGTTAGACCAGATCTGAGCCTGGGAGCTCTCTGGCTAACTAGGGA
ACCCACTGCTTAAGCCTCAATAAAGCTTGCCTTGAGTGCTTCAAGTAGTGTGTGCCCGTCTGTTGTGTGA
CTCTGGTAACTAGAGATCCCTCAGACCCTTTTAGTCAGTGTGGAAAATCTCTAGCAGTAGTAGTTCATGT
CATCTTATTATTCAGTATTTATAACTTGCAAAGAAATGAATATCAGAGAGTGAGAGGCCTTGACATTGTT
TAAACCCGCTGATCAGCCTCGACTGTGCCTTCTAGTTGCCAGCCATCTGTTGTTTGCCCCTCCCCCGTGC
CTTCCTTGACCCTGGAAGGTGCCACTCCCACTGTCCTTTCCTAATAAAATGAGGAAATTGCATCGCATTG
TCTGAGTAGGTGTCATTCTATTCTGGGGGGTGGGGTGGGGCAGGACAGCAAGGGGGAGGATTGGGAAGAC
AATAGCAGGCATGCTGGGGATGCGGTGGGCTCTATGGCTTCTGAGGCGGAAAGAACCAGCTGGGGCTCTA
GGGGGTATCCCC
[124 nt withheld, positions 9043-9166]
C
[91 nt withheld, positions 9168-9258]
A
[49 nt withheld, positions 9260-9308]
CCTTTGACGTTGGAGTCCACGTTCTTT
[37 nt withheld, positions 9336-9372]
ACCCTATCTCGGTCTATTCTTTTGATTTATAAGGGATTTTGCCGATTTCGGCCTATTGGTTAAAAAATGA
GCTGATTTAACAAAAATTTAACGCGAATTAATTCTGTGGAATGTGTGTCAGTTAGGGTGTGGAAAGTCCC
CAGGCTCCCCAGCAGGCAGAAGTATGCAAAGCATGCATCTCAATTAGTCAGCAACCAGGTGTGGAAAGTC
CCCAGGCTCCCCAGCAGGCAGAAGTATGCAAAGCATGCATCTCAATTAGTCAGCAACCATAGTCCCGCCC
CTAACTCCGCCCATCCCGCCCCTAACTCCGCCCAGTTCCGCCCATTCTCCGCCCCATGGCTGACTAATTT
TTTTTATTTATGCAGAGGCCGAGGCCGCCTCTGCCTCTGAGCTATTCCAGAAGTAGTGAGGAGGCTTTTT
TGGAGGCCTAGGCTTTTGCAAAAAGCTCCCGGGAGCTTGTATATCCATTTTCGGATCTGATCAGCACGTG
ATGAAAAAGCCTGAACTCACCGCGACGTCTGTCGAGAAGTTTCTGATCGAAAAGTTCGACAGCGTCTCCG
ACCTGATGCAGCTCTCGGAGGGCGAAGAATCTCGTGCTTTCAGCTTCGATGTAGGAGGGCGTGGATATGT
CCTGCGGGTAAATAGCTGCGCCGATGGTTTCTACAAAGATCGTTATGTTTATCGGCACTTTGCATCGGCC
GCGCTCCCGATTCCGGAAGTGCTTGACATTGGGGAATTAATTCAGCGAGAGCCTGACCTATTGCATCTCC
CGCCGTGCACAGGGTGTCACGTTGCAAGACCTGCCTGAAACCGAACTGCCCGCTGTTCTGCAGCCGGTCG
CGGAGGCCATGGATGCGATCGCTGCGGCCGATCTTAGCCAGACGAGCGGGTTCGGCCCATTCGGACCGCA
AGGAATCGGTCAATACACTACATGGCGTGATTTCATATGCGCGATTGCTGATCCCCATGTGTATCACTGG
CAAACTGTGATGGACGACACCGTCAGTGCGTCCGTCGCGCAGGCTCTCGATGAGCTGATGCTTTGGGCCG
AGGACTGCCCCGAAGTCCGGCACCTCGTGCACGCGGATTTCGGCTCCAACAATGTCCTGACGGACAATGG
CCGCATAACAGCGGTCATTGACTGGAGCGAGGCGATGTTCGGGGATTCCCAATACGAGGTCGCCAACATC
TTCTTCTGGAGGCCGTGGTTGGCTTGTATGGAGCAGCAGACGCGCTACTTCGAGCGGAGGCATCCGGAGC
TTGCAGGATCGCCGCGGCTCCGGGCGTATATGCTCCGCATTGGTCTTGACCAACTCTATCAGAGCTTGGT
TGACGGCAATTTCGATGATGCAGCTTGGGCGCAGGGTCGATGCGACGCAATCGTCCGATCCGGAGCCGGG
ACTGTCGGGCGTACACAAATCGCCCGCAGAAGCGCGGCCGTCTGGACCGATGGCTGTGTAGAAGTACTCG
CCGATAGTGGAAACCGACGCCCCAGCACTCGTCCGAGGGCAAAGGAATAGCACGTGCTACGAGATTTCGA
TTCCACCGCCGCCTTCTATGAAAGGTTGGGCTTCGGAATCGTTTTCCGGGACGCCGGCTGGATGATCCTC
CAGCGCGGGGATCTCATGCTGGAGTTCTTCGCCCACCCCAACTTGTTTATTGCAGCTTATAATGGTTACA
AATAAAGCAATAGCATCACAAATTTCACAAATAAAGCATTTTTTTCACTGCATTCTAGTTGTGGTTTGTC
CAAACTCATCAATGTATCTTATCATGTCTGTATACCGTCGACCTCTAGCTAGAGCTTGGCGTAATCATGG
TCATAGCTGTTTCCTGTGTGAAATTGTTATCCGCTCACAATTCCACACAACATACGAGCCGGAAGCATAA
AGTGTAAAGCCTGGGGTGCCTAATGAGTGAGCTAACTCACATTAATTGCGTTGCGCTCACTGCCCGCTTT
CCAGTCGGGAAACCTGTCGTGCCAGCTGCATTAATGAATCGGCCAACGCGCGGGGAGAGGCGGTTTGCGT
ATTGGGCGCTCTTCCGCTTCCTCGCTCACTGACTCGCTGCGCTCGGTCGTTCGGCTGCGGCGAGCGGTAT
CAGCTCACTCAAAGGCGGTAATACGGTTATCCACAGAATCAGGGGATAACGCAGGAAAGAACATGTGAGC
AAAAGGCCAGCAAAAGGCCAGGAACCGTAAAAAGGCCGCGTTGCTGGCGTTTTTCCATAGGCTCCGCCCC
CCTGACGAGCATCACAAAAATCGACGCTCAAGTCAGAGGTGGCGAAACCCGACAGGACTATAAAGATACC
AGGCGTTTCCCCCTGGAAGCTCCCTCGTGCGCTCTCCTGTTCCGACCCTGCCGCTTACCGGATACCTGTC
CGCCTTTCTCCCTTCGGGAAGCGTGGCGCTTTCTCATAGCTCACGCTGTAGGTATCTCAGTTCGGTGTAG
GTCGTTCGCTCCAAGCTGGGCTGTGTGCACGAACCCCCCGTTCAGCCCGACCGCTGCGCCTTATCCGGTA
ACTATCGTCTTGAGTCCAACCCGGTAAGACACGACTTATCGCCACTGGCAGCAGCCACTGGTAACAGGAT
TAGCAGAGCGAGGTATGTAGGCGGTGCTACAGAGTTCTTGAAGTGGTGGCCTAACTACGGCTACACTAGA
AGAACAGTATTTGGTATCTGCGCTCTGCTGAAGCCAGTTACCTTCGGAAAAAGAGTTGGTAGCTCTTGAT
CCGGCAAACAAACCACCGCTGGTAGCGGTGGTTTTTTTGTTTGCAAGCAGCAGATTACGCGCAGAAAAAA
AGGATCTCAAGAAGATCCTTTGATCTTTTCTACGGGGTCTGACGCTCAGTGGAACGAAAACTCACGTTAA
GGGATTTTGGTCATGAGATTATCAAAAAGGATCTTCACCTAGATCCTTTTAAATTAAAAATGAAGTTTTA
AATCAATCTAAAGTATATATGAGTAAACTTGGTCTGACAGTTACCAATGCTTAATCAGTGAGGCACCTAT
CTCAGCGATCTGTCTATTTCGTTCATCCATAGTTGCCTGACTCCCCGTCGTGTAGATAACTACGATACGG
GAGGGCTTACCATCTGGCCCCAGTGCTGCAATGATACCGCGAGACCCACGCTCACCGGCTCCAGATTTAT
CAGCAATAAACCAGCCAGCCGGAAGGGCCGAGCGCAGAAGTGGTCCTGCAACTTTATCCGCCTCCATCCA
GTCTATTAATTGTTGCCGGGAAGCTAGAGTAAGTAGTTCGCCAGTTAATAGTTTGCGCAACGTTGTTGCC
ATTGCTACAGGCATCGTGGTGTCACGCTCGTCGTTTGGTATGGCTTCATTCAGCTCCGGTTCCCAACGAT
CAAGGCGAGTTACATGATCCCCCATGTTGTGCAAAAAAGCGGTTAGCTCCTTCGGTCCTCCGATCGTTGT
CAGAAGTAAGTTGGCCGCAGTGTTATCACTCATGGTTATGGCAGCACTGCATAATTCTCTTACTGTCATG
CCATCCGTAAGATGCTTTTCTGTGACTGGTGAGTACTCAACCAAGTCATTCTGAGAATAGTGTATGCGGC
GACCGAGTTGCTCTTGCCCGGCGTCAATACGGGATAATACCGCGCCACATAGCAGAACTTTAAAAGTGCT
CATCATTGGAAAACGTTCTTCGGGGCGAAAACTCTCAAGGATCTTACCGCTGTTGAGATCCAGTTCGATG
TAACCCACTCGTGCACCCAACTGATCTTCAGCATCTTTTACTTTCACCAGCGTTTCTGGGTGAGCAAAAA
CAGGAAGGCAAAATGCCGCAAAAAAGGGAATAAGGGCGACACGGAAATGTTGAATACTCATACTCTTCCT
TTTTCAATATTATTGAAGCATTTATCAGGGTTATTGTCTCATGAGCGGATACATATTTGAATGTATTTAG
AAAAATAAACAAATAGGGGTTCCGCGCACATTTCCCCGAAAAGTGCCACCTGACGTCGACGGATCGGGAG
ATCAACTTGTTTATTGCAGCTTATAATGGTTACAAATAAAGCAATAGCATCACAAATTTCACAAATAAAG
CATTTTTTTCACTGCATTCTAGTTGTGGTTTGTCCAAACTCATCAATGTATCTTATCATGTCTGGATCAA
CTGGATAACTCAAGCTAACCAAAATCATCCCAAACTTCCCACCCCATACCCTATTACCACTGCCAATTAC
CTGTGGTTTCATTTACTCTAAACCTGTGATTCCTCTGAATTATTTTCATTTTAAAGAAATTGTATTTGTT
AAATATGTACTACAAACTTAGTAGT
Features (pLannotate 1.2.2; 40 found; start..end, strand, type, name):
    377..634     +  LTR            5' LTR (truncated): truncated 5' long terminal repeat (LTR) from HIV-1
    681..806     +  misc_feature   HIV-1 Ψ: packaging signal of human immunodeficiency virus type 1
    790..1128    +  CDS            HIV-1 gag (fragment): gag protein from human immunodeficiency virus 1; gag
   1303..1536    +  misc_feature   RRE: The Rev response element (RRE) of HIV-1 allows for Rev-dependent mRNA export from the nucleus to the cytoplasm.
   1913..2013    +  CDS            Rev (fragment): human immunodeficiency virus 1 (HIV-1) Rev protein; rev; enhances nuclear export of unspliced and incompletely spliced viral mRNAs
   2063..2180    +  misc_feature   cPPT/CTS: central polypurine tract and central termination sequence of HIV-1
   2245..2619    -  CDS            BleoR: antibiotic-binding protein; Sh ble from Streptoalloteichus hindustanus; confers resistance to bleomycin, phleomycin, and Zeocin™
   2639..2686    -  promoter       EM7 promoter: synthetic bacterial promoter&nbsp
   2713..2991    +  promoter       tight TRE promoter (fragment): Tet-responsive promoter PTight, consisting of seven tet operator sequences followed by the minimal CMV promoter
   3004..3024    +  CDS            FLAG (fragment): FLAG® epitope tag, followed by an enterokinase cleavage site
   3139..3158    +  CDS            Strep-Tag II (fragment): peptide that binds Strep-Tactin®, an engineered form of streptavidin
   3181..4062    +  CDS            CCND1: CCND1_HUMAN - Also known as BCL1, PRAD1. Experimental evidence at protein level: Swiss-Prot protein existence level 1. Regulatory component of the cyclin D1-CDK4 (DC) complex that phosphorylates and inhibits members of the retinoblastoma (RB) protein family including RB1 and regulates the cell-cycle during G(1)/S transition. Phosphorylation of RB1 allows dissociation of the transcription factor E2F from the RB/E2F complex and the subsequent transcription of E2F target genes which are responsible for the progression through the G(1) phase. Hypophosphorylates RB1 in early G(1) phase. Cyclin D-CD
   4070..4095    +  ncRNA          5' miR-30a (fragment): sequence upstream of the 71-nt precursor of the human miR-30a microRNA (Zeng et al., 2002) miRNA
   4179..4291    +  ncRNA          3' miR-30a: sequence downstream of the 71-nt precursor of the human miR-30a microRNA (Zeng et al., 2002) miRNA
   4386..4404    -  promoter       T7 promoter: promoter for bacteriophage T7 RNA polymerase
   4417..5628    +  promoter       UbC promoter: human ubiquitin C promoter
   5641..5674    +  protein_bind   loxP511: Cre-mediated recombination occurs in the 8-bp core sequence (GTATACAT). loxP511 sites are compatible with each other, but incompatible with wild-type loxP sites. Cre recombinase
   5681..6388    +  CDS            rtTA3: reverse tetracycline transactivator 3 activates expression from Tet-responsive promoters in the presence of doxycycline
   6389..6422    +  protein_bind   loxP511: Cre-mediated recombination occurs in the 8-bp core sequence (GTATACAT). loxP511 sites are compatible with each other, but incompatible with wild-type loxP sites. Cre recombinase
   6445..7017    +  misc_feature   IRES: internal ribosome entry site (IRES) of the encephalomyocarditis virus (EMCV)
   7026..7622    +  CDS            PuroR: puromycin N-acetyltransferase; pac from Streptomyces alboniger; confers resistance to puromycin
   7638..8226    +  misc_feature   WPRE: woodchuck hepatitis virus posttranscriptional regulatory element
   8243..8431    +  CDS            nef (fragment): NEF_HV1Z2 - Experimental evidence at protein level: Swiss-Prot protein existence level 1. Extracellular Nef protein targets CD4(+) T-lymphocytes for apoptosis by interacting with CXCR4 surface receptors. From Human immunodeficiency virus type 1 group M subtype D (isolate Z2/CDC-Z34) (HIV-1).
   8433..8666    +  LTR            3' LTR (ΔU3): self-inactivating 3' long terminal repeat (LTR) from HIV-1
   8773..8997    +  polyA_signal   bGH poly(A) signal: bovine growth hormone polyadenylation signal
   9001..9022    +  promoter       SV40 promoter (fragment): SV40 enhancer and early promoter
   9043..9471    +  rep_origin     f1 ori (sequence partly withheld): f1 bacteriophage origin of replication; arrow indicates direction of (+) strand synthesis
   9485..9814    +  promoter       SV40 promoter: SV40 enhancer and early promoter
   9863..10892   +  CDS            HygR (fragment): aminoglycoside phosphotransferase from E. coli; aph(4)-Ia; confers resistance to hygromycin
  10902..11027   +  CDS            ble (fragment): BLE_KLEPN - Experimental evidence at protein level: Swiss-Prot protein existence level 1. Binding protein with a strong affinity to the bleomycin family of antibiotics. Binds to CL990; an antimitotic-antibiotic compound. From Klebsiella pneumoniae.
  11022..11143   +  polyA_signal   SV40 poly(A) signal: SV40 polyadenylation signal
  11214..11236   -  protein_bind   lac operator (fragment): The lac repressor binds to the lac operator to inhibit transcription in E. coli. This inhibition can be relieved by adding lactose or isopropyl-β-D-thiogalactopyranoside (IPTG). lac repressor encoded by lacI
  11240..11270   -  promoter       lac promoter: promoter for the E. coli lac operon
  11285..11306   -  protein_bind   CAP binding site: CAP binding activates transcription in the presence of cAMP. E. coli catabolite activator protein
  11319..11411   -  CDS            lacI (fragment): lac repressor; lacI; The lac repressor binds to the lac operator to inhibit transcription in E. coli. This inhibition can be relieved by adding lactose or isopropyl-β-D-thiogalactopyranoside (IPTG).
  11594..12182   -  rep_origin     ori: high-copy-number ColE1/pMB1/pBR322/pUC origin of replication
  12353..13213   -  CDS            AmpR: β-lactamase; bla; confers resistance to ampicillin, carbenicillin, and related antibiotics
  13214..13318   -  promoter       AmpR promoter: bla
  13366..13500   +  polyA_signal   SV40 poly(A) signal: SV40 polyadenylation signal
  13667..329     +  CDS            nef (fragment) (across the origin): NEF_HV1BR - Experimental evidence at protein level: Swiss-Prot protein existence level 1. Extracellular Nef protein targets CD4(+) T-lymphocytes for apoptosis by interacting with CXCR4 surface receptors (PubMed:14990729). From Human immunodeficiency virus type 1 group M subtype B (isolate BRU/LAI) (HIV-1).
