[The description below was written by a language model from this plasmid's Addgene catalogue record and pLannotate feature annotations shown in this document.]
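Description:
pTRIPZ-FFSS-Cyclin D1 is a doxycycline-inducible, HIV-1-based lentiviral expression plasmid built on the pTRIPZ backbone for expressing tagged human cyclin D1 (CCND1, also known as BCL1 or PRAD1) in mammalian cells. It is maintained in E. coli through a high-copy ColE1/pUC-type origin with ampicillin resistance, and an f1 origin is also present. The viral portion carries a truncated 5' LTR, the Ψ packaging signal with a gag fragment, the RRE, cPPT/CTS, WPRE and a self-inactivating ΔU3 3' LTR, so the region between the LTRs can be packaged into particles and integrated into target cells without reconstituting an active viral promoter.

The payload is driven by a tight Tet-responsive promoter (tet operator repeats upstream of a minimal CMV promoter) and encodes CCND1 fused at its N terminus to the FFSS tag, a tandem FLAG-FLAG-Strep-Strep module that is suited to detection and sequential affinity purification. Residual miR-30a flanking sequences downstream of the insert are remnants of the shRNA cassette of the parent vector. A second unit uses the human UbC promoter to express the reverse transactivator rtTA3, flanked by loxP511 sites, followed by an EMCV IRES and puromycin N-acetyltransferase. Transduced cells can therefore be selected with puromycin and constitutively make the transactivator that switches on cyclin D1 when doxycycline is added. The annotation also finds an EM7-driven bleomycin/Zeocin resistance gene within the viral region and an SV40-driven hygromycin resistance fragment in the backbone, though the record lists only puromycin as the selectable marker. The associated study concerns a CDK-independent role of D-type cyclins in regulating DNA mismatch repair.
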