Addgene plasmid #215148: pTRIPZ-FFSS-Cyclin D1
Purpose: Expresses FFSS-Cyclin D1 in mammalian cells from an inducible lentiviral vector.
Depositing lab: Michele Pagano. Depositing organization: NYU Grossman School of Medicine. Publication: CDK-independent role of D-type cyclins in regulating DNA mismatch repair. Rona G, Miwatani-Minter B, Zhang Q, Goldberg HV, Kerzhnerman MA, Howard JB, Simoneschi D, Lane E, Hobbs JW, Sassani E, Wang AA, Keegan S, Laverty DJ, Piett CG, Pongor LS, Xu ML, Andrade J, Thomas A, Sicinski P, Askenazi M, Ueberheide B, Fenyo D, Nagel ZD, Pagano M. Mol Cell. 2024 Feb 29:S1097-2765(24)00129-1. doi: 10.1016/j.molcel.2024.02.010. PubMed 38458201.
Backbone
  Vector backbone: pTRIPZ
  Vector type: Mammalian Expression, Lentiviral
  Selectable markers: Puromycin
Growth in bacteria
  Bacterial resistance: Ampicillin, 100 μg/mL
  Growth temperature: 37°C
  Growth strain: NEB Stable
  Copy number: High Copy
Gene/Insert
  Gene/Insert name: CCND1 (alt name: BCL1)
  Species: H. sapiens (human)
  Entrez Gene: CCND1 (a.k.a. BCL1, D11S287E, PRAD1, U21B31)
  Promoter: CMV (Tet inducible)
  Tag / fusion protein: FFSS (FLAG-FLAG-STREP-STREP) (N terminal on insert)
  Cloning method: Unknown
  Sequencing primers: 5′ CMV min_FWR; 3′ T7
Terms and licenses: Academic/Nonprofit Terms; Industry Terms: Not Available to Industry
How to cite: pTRIPZ-FFSS-Cyclin D1 was a gift from Michele Pagano (Addgene plasmid # 215148 ; http://n2t.net/addgene:215148 ; RRID:Addgene_215148)
